>Addgene plasmid #164944 | pDestTol2-actinb-kcnj13-M135R-EGFP | addgene full sequence | sequence record 334726 | Addgene NGS Result
CCCTACGACTCTGGCTGAGTGCCACACCGCCGGCAGCCGCAAAGCGGCTCAAACCATTGCCTTTTATGGT
AATAATGAGAGAATGCAGAGGGACTTCCTTTGTCTGGCATATCTGAGGCGCGCGCTGTCACTAGCGCCCA
CCAGCGGTCAGACTGTAGAATGCAGAGCAAAACAGGAAGTTGACTCCAGATGGTCACATGCTTGCTGAAA
CGCCTCTCCCTGGCAGCAGTGCAATTCTAACAGTTTCCCTTTCTTTTACAGTTCAGCCTCAAGTTTGTAC
AAAAAAGCAGGCTCCGCGGCCGCCCCCTTCACCATGCCTACCACCATGACAAACACCACCGCTGACCAAA
AGGCCTCCTGCCCTTTGATGGTCAAACCTCAGCGTCGCCGCCTGGTCAGCAAAGACGGTCGGAGCCAGAC
AAGAGGAAACACAAGAGGAGGCTCCAGAGAGACGTGTTTCAGTGCTCTGCGGGACTTGTGGGGCACATGG
CTGGCGCTACGGTGGCGGTGGGTGGTTTTGGCATTTTGTGGCTCATTCCTGCTTCACTGGCTGCTGTTTG
CTGTATTATGGTACCTGCTGGCTCGGGTCAATGGAGACCTGGATGTCCTGGATCATGATTCTCCTCCTCC
CGGTCATGTGCTGTGTGTTAAACATGTGAATGGGTTCACAGCCGCTTTTTCATTCGCCCTGGAGACGCAA
CTCACTATTGGGTATGGCACACGGTACCCAAACGCAGACTGCCCCACTGCCATCGCGCTGCTTGCCCTGC
AGATGCTGCTGGGACTCATGCTGGAGGCCTTTATCACTGGTGCATTTGTAGCCAAGTTCTCTCGGCCTCA
GAAGCGATGTGACGGGATCCTATTCAGCCCTCAGGCTGTGGTGTGTGAGCAGAAAGGCCAGCGCTGTCTA
ATGTTTCGAGTGTGTAACCTCCAGCCACAGCCGCTAGTGGACGTATCCGTGAGTGCTGTCCTCTACGAGG
AGCGAGACGATCACGAACTCCACCAAACTGCTCTGGAGTTCAGCATCGACAACCTGGGCTCCAGATCTTG
CCCTCTTTTCCTCTCCCCTCTGACCTTCTTTCACCCTTTAAATCCATCCACTCCTTTCATCAACAACCCA
AGCAGCCAAACACACTTTGAGCTTGTAGTGTTTCTCACTGCGACTCAGGAAAGCACAGGGTCTGGTTACC
ACAAGAGGACGTCTTACCTGCCTGACGAGATCCAATATGGCTACTGCTTCTCCAAGGTGACGTCTGTACA
CCAGAACAAAACCCCAAACATGCGCTATTTTGACACGGTGCCCTGTCCCCTCACACTAGCCAACACACAC
ACCACTGATACACCGGATAAAGAGCATGTGGTGGTTCAGCTGAATGGAGAAGGCAGCGACCGCGTGGAGA
AGAAGGGTGGGCGCGCCGACCCAGCTTTCTTGTACAAAGTGGCCACCATGGTGAGCAAGGGCGAGGAGCT
GTTCACCGGGGTGGTGCCCATCCTGGTCGAGCTGGACGGCGACGTAAACGGCCACAAGTTCAGCGTGTCC
GGCGAGGGCGAGGGCGATGCCACCTACGGCAAGCTGACCCTGAAGTTCATCTGCACCACCGGCAAGCTGC
CCGTGCCCTGGCCCACCCTCGTGACCACCCTGACCTACGGCGTGCAGTGCTTCAGCCGCTACCCCGACCA
CATGAAGCAGCACGACTTCTTCAAGTCCGCCATGCCCGAAGGCTACGTCCAGGAGCGCACCATCTTCTTC
AAGGACGACGGCAACTACAAGACCCGCGCCGAGGTGAAGTTCGAGGGCGACACCCTGGTGAACCGCATCG
AGCTGAAGGGCATCGACTTCAAGGAGGACGGCAACATCCTGGGGCACAAGCTGGAGTACAACTACAACAG
CCACAACGTCTATATCATGGCCGACAAGCAGAAGAACGGCATCAAGGTGAACTTCAAGATCCGCCACAAC
ATCGAGGACGGCAGCGTGCAGCTCGCCGACCACTACCAGCAGAACACCCCCATCGGCGACGGCCCCGTGC
TGCTGCCCGACAACCACTACCTGAGCACCCAGTCCGCCCTGAGCAAAGACCCCAACGAGAAGCGCGATCA
CATGGTCCTGCTGGAGTTCGTGACCGCCGCCGGGATCACTCTCGGCATGGACGAGCTGTACAAGGGCGGT
GGAAGATCTGGGAATTCAAGGCCTCTCGAGCCTCTAGATTCTGCAGCCCTATAGTGAGTCGTATTACGTA
GATCCAGACATGATAAGATACATTGATGAGTTTGGACAAACCACAACTAGAATGCAGTGAAAAAAATGCT
TTATTTGTGAAATTTGTGATGCTATTGCTTTATTTGTAACCATTATAAGCTGCAATAAACAAGTTAACAA
CAACAATTGCATTCATTTTATGTTTCAGGTTCAGGGGGAGGTGTGGGAGGTTTTTTCCAACTTTATTATA
CATAGTTGATAATTCACTGGCCGTCGTTTTACGGTACCATCGATGATGATCCAGACATGATAAGATACAT
TGATGAGTTTGGACAAACCACAACTAGAATGCAGTGAAAAAAATGCTTTATTTGTGAAATTTGTGATGCT
ATTGCTTTATTTGTAACCATTATAAGCTGCAATAAACAAGTTAACAACAACAATTGCATTCATTTTATGT
TTCAGGTTCAGGGGGAGGTGTGGGAGGTTTTTTAAAGCAAGTAAAACCTCTACAAATGTGGTATGGCTGA
TTATGATCCTCTAGATCAGATCTGCGAAGATACGGCCACGGGTGCTCTTGATCCTGTGGCTGATTTTGGA
CTGTGCTGCTCGCAGCTGCTGATGAATCACATACTTCCTCCATTTTCTTCCACTGATTGACTGTTATAAT
TTCCCTAATTTCCAGGTCAAGGTGCTGTGCATTGTGGTAATAGATGTGACATGACGTCACTTCCAAAGGA
CCAATGAACATGTCTGACCAATTTCATATAATGTGAAAACGATTTTCATAGGCAGAATAAATAACATTTA
AATTAAACTGGGCATCAGCGCAATTCAATTGGTTTGGTAATAGCAAGGGAAAATAGAATGAAGTGATCTC
CAAAAAATAAGTACTTTTTGACTGTAAATAAAATTGTAAGGAGTAAAAAGTACTTTTTTTTCTAAAAAAA
TGTAATTAAGTAAAAGTAAAAGTATTGATTTTTAATTGTACTCAAGTAAAGTAAAAATCCCCAAAAATAA
TACTTAAGTACAGTAATCAAGTAAAATTACTCAAGTACTTTACACCTCTGGTTCTTGACCCCCTACCTTC
AGCAAGCCCAGCAGATCCACTAGTTCTAGAGCGGCCGCCACCGCGGTGGAGCTCCAGCTTTTGTTCCCTT
TAGTGAGGGTTAATTGCGCGCTTGGCGTAATCATGGTCATAGCTGTTTCCTGTGTGAAATTGTTATCCGC
TCACAATTCCACACAACATACGAGCCGGAAGCATAAAGTGTAAAGCCTGGGGTGCCTAATGAGTGAGCTA
ACTCACATTAATTGCGTTGCGCTCACTGCCCGCTTTCCAGTCGGGAAACCTGTCGTGCCAGCTGCATTAA
TGAATCGGCCAACGCGCGGGGAGAGGCGGTTTGCGTATTGGGCGCTCTTCCGCTTCCTCGCTCACTGACT
CGCTGCGCTCGGTCGTTCGGCTGCGGCGAGCGGTATCAGCTCACTCAAAGGCGGTAATACGGTTATCCAC
AGAATCAGGGGATAACGCAGGAAAGAACATGTGAGCAAAAGGCCAGCAAAAGGCCAGGAACCGTAAAAAG
GCCGCGTTGCTGGCGTTTTTCCATAGGCTCCGCCCCCCTGACGAGCATCACAAAAATCGACGCTCAAGTC
AGAGGTGGCGAAACCCGACAGGACTATAAAGATACCAGGCGTTTCCCCCTGGAAGCTCCCTCGTGCGCTC
TCCTGTTCCGACCCTGCCGCTTACCGGATACCTGTCCGCCTTTCTCCCTTCGGGAAGCGTGGCGCTTTCT
CATAGCTCACGCTGTAGGTATCTCAGTTCGGTGTAGGTCGTTCGCTCCAAGCTGGGCTGTGTGCACGAAC
CCCCCGTTCAGCCCGACCGCTGCGCCTTATCCGGTAACTATCGTCTTGAGTCCAACCCGGTAAGACACGA
CTTATCGCCACTGGCAGCAGCCACTGGTAACAGGATTAGCAGAGCGAGGTATGTAGGCGGTGCTACAGAG
TTCTTGAAGTGGTGGCCTAACTACGGCTACACTAGAAGAACAGTATTTGGTATCTGCGCTCTGCTGAAGC
CAGTTACCTTCGGAAAAAGAGTTGGTAGCTCTTGATCCGGCAAACAAACCACCGCTGGTAGCGGTGGTTT
TTTTGTTTGCAAGCAGCAGATTACGCGCAGAAAAAAAGGATCTCAAGAAGATCCTTTGATCTTTTCTACG
GGGTCTGACGCTCAGTGGAACGAAAACTCACGTTAAGGCATTTTGGTCATGAGATTATCAAAAAGGATCT
TCACCTAGATCCTTTTAAATTAAAAATGAAGTTTTAAATCAATCTAAAGTATATATGAGTAAACTTGGTC
TGACAGTTACCAATGCTTAATCAGTGAGGCACCTATCTCAGCGATCTGTCTATTTCGTTCATCCATAGTT
GCCTGACTCCCCGTCGTGTAGATAACTACGATACGGGAGGGCTTACCATCTGGCCCCAGTGCTGCAATGA
TACCGCGAGACCCACGCTCACCGGCTCCAGATTTATCAGCAATAAACCAGCCAGCCGGAAGGGCCGAGCG
CAGAAGTGGTCCTGCAACTTTATCCGCCTCCATCCAGTCTATTAATTGTTGCCGGGAAGCTAGAGTAAGT
AGTTCGCCAGTTAATAGTTTGCGCAACGTTGTTGCCATTGCTACAGGCATCGTGGTGTCACGCTCGTCGT
TTGGTATGGCTTCATTCAGCTCCGGTTCCCAACGATCAAGGCGAGTTACATGATCCCCCATGTTGTGCAA
AAAAGCGGTTAGCTCCTTCGGTCCTCCGATCGTTGTCAGAAGTAAGTTGGCCGCAGTGTTATCACTCATG
GTTATGGCAGCACTGCATAATTCTCTTACTGTCATGCCATCCGTAAGATGCTTTTCTGTGACTGGTGAGT
ACTCAACCAAGTCATTCTGAGAATAGTGTATGCGGCGACCGAGTTGCTCTTGCCCGGCGTCAATACGGGA
TAATACCGCGCCACATAGCAGAACTTTAAAAGTGCTCATCATTGGAAAACGTTCTTCGGGGCGAAAACTC
TCAAGGATCTTACCGCTGTTGAGATCCAGTTCGATGTAACCCACTCGTGCACCCAACTGATCTTCAGCAT
CTTTTACTTTCACCAGCGTTTCTGGGTGAGCAAAAACAGGAAGGCAAAATGCCGCAAAAAAGGGAATAAG
GGCGACACGGAAATGTTGAATACTCATACTCTTCCTTTTTCAATATTATTGAAGCATTTATCAGGGTTAT
TGTCTCATGAGCGGATACATATTTGAATGTATTTAGAAAAATAAACAAATAGGGGTTCCGCGCACATTTC
CCCGAAAAGTGCCACCTAAATTGTAAGCGTTAATATTTTGTTAAAATTCGCGTTAAATTTTTGTTAAATC
AGCTCATTTTTTAACCAATAGGCCGAAATCGGCAAAATCCCTTATAAATCAAAAGAATAGACCGAGATAG
GGT
[37 nt withheld, positions 5674-5710]
AAAGAACGTGGACTCCAACGTCAAAGG
[32 nt withheld, positions 5738-5769]
GCTGGCTAAGAACTCATCAGCCTCCCCGGTCCATCTACCCACGTACCAATGCACCAATTGGCCACAATGA
CGGCTACTACATGGTGCCATTCCTTCCTCTTTATAGGAATGGAGACTACCTCCTGTCCAACAATGCTCTT
GGATACGAGTACGCCTACCTGTTGGACCCAGGTCATTGCACAACACCAGAAATGCCCTCTGATCTGCAAA
AGACGTGAATATCTGTTCAGACACCCATATCCACTCTGTTCCACACAGGTCAGAGGTTTGTCCAGGAGTT
CTTGACAGAGGTGTAAAAAGTACTCAAAAATTTTACTCAAGTGAAAGTACAAGTACTTAGGGAAAATTTT
ACTCAATTAAAAGTAAAAGTATCTGGCTAGAATCTTACTTGAGTAAAAGTAAAAAAGTACTCCATTAAAA
TTGTACTTGAGTATTAAGGAAGTAAAAGTAAAAGCAAGAAAGAAAACTAGAGATTCTTGTTTAAGCTTTT
AATCTCAAAAAACATTAAATGAAATGCATACAAGGTTTTATCCTGCTTTAGAACTGTTTGTATTTAATTA
TCAAACTATAAGACAGACAATCTAATGCCAGTACACGCTACTCAAAGTTGTAAAACCTCAGATTTAACTT
CAGTAGAAGCTGATTCTCAAAATTGTTAGTGTCAAGCCTAGCTCTTTTGGGGCTGAAAAGCAATCCTGCA
GTGCTGAAAAGCCTCTCACAGGCAGCCGATGCGGGAAGAGGTGTATTAGTCTTGATAGAGAGGCTGCAAA
TAGCAGGAAACGTGAGCAGAGACTCCCTGGTGTCTGAAACACAGGCCAGATGGGCCCTCGAGCAGGAAAC
AGCTATGACCATGATTACGCCAAGCTATCAACTTTGTATAGAAAAGTTGAAAATTCCAGTTTGAAGAAAC
TTTTCAAGACTCACCTTTTCACTGTTGGTCTTAATTTAGGTTGATTATTTTTGTCAATTTAATAATTACA
TTGTATTGTTCATATTTTATTGTCTTATTGTGGTGTTTTTACAGCTTTTTTATTGTTCTGCTTTGTTACT
GTTTGCCTTGTATGCATTGTAGCGCTTTGGGTCTGAGAAAAGCGCACTATAAATAAACTGTATTATTATT
ATTAGGGATGGACATCACGGTGGCGCGATGGGTGGCACAATTACCTCACAGCAAGTAGGTTGCTGTTTAG
AGCCCCGGCTGGATCAGTTGGCAGTTCTGTGTGGAGTTTGCATGTTCTCCCTGTTCAAGTAGGTTTCCTC
CCGGTGCTCTGGTTTCCCCTCACAAGTCCAAAGACATGATGTATAGGTGAATGGGGTAAGCTAAATTGAC
CATAGTGAGTGTGTGTGTGTGTGTGAATGAGAGTGTATAGGTGTTTCCCAGTGTTAGGTTGCAACTGGAA
GGACATCTGCTGTGTAAAACATATGCAGGATAAGTTGGCGGTTCATTCCCCTATGGTGACCCCTGGTTAA
TTAAAGGACTAAGTTGAAAATGAATGAATGAATGAATGATTAGAGATAAACCGATACCACTTTTTTACAA
ACCGATATGAGTACAAGTATAATAGTTTCTGTTACTCGACAATACTGAGTACCGATTCTGATACTTCTTG
GATTTGGTTTCAATGTAATTAATTTGAAAGAAGGTTTTATTTCTTGCCTGTCGCAAGGATGAACACAAAA
ATCTTTACCAGAAGGATATTTTAAGCTAAGAATATACGCACGTTGTTGACAACCCTGTATCGATTACCGA
TTAAACGTGGACATTTAAAGGATAAGTTATGCTTGCGCCATCACAACTTTACACATTACATGATCAAAGA
TCATATTGAATATTCGGTTTATTCGTCAGAAGCCTATAGATTTGTTAAAAGTGTATTTTATAAACGGATG
GTTTATAAAGACTAAGCTATTAATATATCAGACATTCATTAATACATCAAGACATCGATGTCAGGTAGGA
CAACAAATCACATCCATGTAATGAAATCTTGTTGAGTGGTATTGGTGCGTGGTTTCAGCATTTCATGTGC
AATACGAGTAAGAATATTTTAACCAAGTATCGACCCAAAACCTGATACTGGTATCGGTGCATCCCTTATT
ATTATTATTATCAAAAACACACTTGTTTTATTTATGTGGGTGCCAAACAACAAACTATGAAATGCAGCAT
GACACGCCCAAAAAGTGTTCCTTTGAGAACAACTTCATAAATATGTTTCTTATCATTATGCATGAATGGT
GTACTGGGAGAGCTTTGGTATCAGAATTGAGATAAGAGACTTTGGCATTCTAAAGGACAATGACATTATC
ACACTGACAGTCAACAACACTTTATTGCTCTGGAAATCTTATGTCATGGGGCAAAGCTGAGGTTCATTAG
GACAGTACCTTATTTAGAGATGAATGGGAAGGCTGTAGTGGGCTGCTATCAGGGAAGGGTGGTGGTCCTC
GGGGGAACTATGGACTCACAAAAGCACATCTGCTGTAACAAGATCCCCTGTGCAATCTACAAAAGTTACA
AAGAGAAGCATGGTTGGTTAAAAAATAGAATTGACTGGATATGCTGAATGCATTGTTTGTTGTGTGTTAC
ATCACATTAACCACAGATTGGTGCTAAATATTTGCTTATCTTATAAAAACCTGTGTGTTTATAAAGGGGG
GTGTGGATGGATGCTTGGCATTCTTTGAAAAGATGTTGGGGGATGGAAGGAGGAGACCTTATTGATGAGT
ATCCAGTTTGCAGATAACAAGTTTTTAGACATTCATACTATGATGCTGTTTATGTCTGTTTTTTCTCATT
TTTTCTATACACAAACAGCTATAAAACATTCACTTTTATATCTGATGCTGTATATTAAATTTCGTTGTAT
TTATTCTGTTTGCTCTGTTGGGTCATAGCTAGGGCCAGACAGAATCTGCTGACATTTTTTGCTTTTTCTG
CAGAGAATTTTGTAAACAATCTGTGATTTATGCGAGATTTTTTCGGGAGTATCGTAACTAAAAACTTACT
ATATGAAATAAAAAAAAATAATACCTTTTTAACTTTTAATAAATATATACAATGCAAGTCCACCTAGATC
CAATTATTTGGTCGACAAAGCAAGTCTCTCACATAATATATCTTCTAAAAGACAGAAAACATTACTTTCA
GACCATATTGTAATCAAATGAACACTTTCATATTAGTCAATAATATTACGGAAATGTATTTAAAAACTGA
ATAAACATATATTTACACCTTTGTCTTTATTTCTAGAGTGCTTTTACAATGTAGATTGTGTCAAAGCAGC
TTAACTTAGAGGATTAGTATAGTAAATTGAAACTGTGTCAGTCCATTTTTTAAGAGTTTAAGTTCAGTTC
AGTTTAGTTCAGTGTGAGTTAATTTTTACTGCTGAGAGTCCAAACACTAAAGAGCAAATCCAAATACACA
AGTCAATAAATAAACTCAATGATGGGCTAAAGATCTGGGGAAATCTGCAGATTTCTGTGCGCACAGATTC
TGTGTGGGCCTAGTCATTACCTATACTCAACGTTTACTCTGAGAAACTTCCATATTTTAGAGGTAAAATG
CTCAGAATTGTAAAAAGTCTTGTCAAAATACTTGGAATTTGCCAAAAACAAAATAAAAGTCACATCACCT
CATTGTCCTTGGTATCAGCAAGCACTTTTAACACAATCAGCTGTTTTTGTTTATAACTCCCACTGAAGGC
CATGTGCATTACTCCCAAGTTACACAGTAAAAAGTCACATGTAGTTTATCATGATCACTGCTGCTCAAGC
ACAGCTTTATCTGTTATTCAGTGTGGCAATATCTGAAATGTGTGCAAAATATTATTTATTGTAGCTGATC
ACCAACACTTTCAGTGTTTTTTTTTTCTACTTTTAATGAGAATTATGTTCTTAGGATTTATCCTTATAAA
CCTCTTTAAAAAGAAATGTTATGTCTGCATAGACACGACATGAAATTATGAACAGAAAATTTAACTATTT
AAGATCAAGACTTGACATATAACATTTCTAATGAACATTAAACCTGAGGTAGGCCCACTTGCAAAAATGT
AACTGCTATCACTCACTTTATACATCATTGTGTAACTTGTACACACAAAAATAGTGAAGCAATGTGGCAT
GGAATGCAGGTCCCATTCATTCAAAGTTATTAAAGCACTTTCTTAAAGTGCATTACTACTGAGCTAAGAC
CAGCTAGTTGCTCATACAACATACTACAAGTAGTGTCATCCTAATTTGGATAAAAAAAATGTCCATTTTA
TACATGGAAAAGTACTCATTAGATCCCCCATTGTTTGTATTACGGTATTTCGTGAACACAAGAGGTAAAT
GACCTACAGAGCTGCTGTTGTGTTAGATTGAAAACACAACACAGGATCATGGAGGCATCCATCATTATGA
CGCATTCTGCCACTTGTAACTCTGCACAGACTTTTTGAAAAGTTTAATTGAGTCTTGGCGTTGTCGCAGA
AAAATACGAAAAATTCTGTGTTAAAATTTGCAAATAAAAATTCCAGTTTTATAGGAAATCGCCATGGCCT
TGTTCTTTAACCAGTTAAGCTTCCCCTTCTTTCACTCTCAAGTTGCAAGAAGCAAGTGTAGCAATGTGCA
CGCGACAGCCGGGTGTGTGACGCTGGACCAATCAGAGCACAGAGCTCCGAAAGTTTACCTTTTATGGCTA
GAGCCGGGTATGTGCCGTCATATAAAAGAGCGCGCCCAGCTTTTCAGCCTCACTTTGAGCTCCTCCACAC
GCAGCTAGTGCGGAATATCATCTGCTTGTAACCCATTCTCTTAAGTCGACAACCCCCCAAACCCAAGGTG
AGTTGGTTTTACAGTTTTTAAGCGTTTAATTATAGTTTCTATCTATTAATGTTAAGTAAAATGTGTAAAT
GGATAAATATGATTTGATGAAGTCTTTAGACAGTTCATAACGGTCTCTTTGTAGTTATCTACTAGGTTTG
ATTTATAAGTGGTGGTTCTTTTGATAATCTATGTTACATTTAATAAATATTGGCTGTATCTTAACTTTTT
TGTAGCGTTAGTGGATGTGGCAGGTGAGAATGTCGGTAATTTAACGTGACCAGTCGTAGGCACGACATTG
AACATTGAATAGGCCGGTGTGAAATGGGTGTTAAGTCTTAATATAAAGTTGTGTTCTGGCTAATCTCTCT
TTAACAGCCATAAATGTGATTTTTAACTACAGTTTTGAGGGTGCTGGTGAGCATGTTGCACACTTGATGG
ATAGCCGGCATGGGAAGTTCTTTGTGCAGGCAGTGCTGCAGCAGGGTGTGACCTACTTTAGCTAGCCGGC
TAACCAGCTCTCATCTGATGTAACGTAAACCCCATCAATCTAACATCGGCTCATTCGTGCTTTATAAGAT
CGAAGATCTTGTTATTAGTAACGGGTATTGGCATTTAGTTTTAACTTGGTTAATTTTCTTTTTGTTATGT
GTTCTATTTAAATGTAGCCTGCAGCCCCCTCTGTCTTTAATGAAGCTGAAGATTAACGTTAACGTTAGTG
AAGTGTTGTATCCGCTATGAAAGATTTGAATTTTAGAGGTGTGGTCCACTTTAATAACGGCTGCGGAGTT
CTCTGGCTGCACTTCAGCCGCTGTGACTGTCGAAGCAGAGCCCATCAGTTTTTCAGGATCTCGGTGATTT
TTGAGGCTAGACTATGAACTGAACCGACTGAGAGTGACCGTCCAGAAATGCTTTAGTGTGAAGTCTCCGC
TCACGAGGAGTCCGTGGACTGACTGCAGATCTGTGACGCAGTAACACCCGGCGGCAGACACCCGTTGAAA
TGCGGTTGTGTAATTGATCGCAGGCGAGGGTGGAAGAGGATGTGAAACTTCATTTGTGTAAAATTTAGGG
AGTGGTCCTGGTGTGATGAATGTCGAAATCTGTTCCTTTTTACTGAG
Features (pLannotate 1.2.2; 21 found; start..end, strand, type, name):
    270..290     +  protein_bind   attB1: mutant version of attB; core recombination site for the Gateway® BP reaction BP Clonase™
    350..1390    +  CDS            KCNJ13: KCJ13_HUMAN - Experimental evidence at protein level: Swiss-Prot protein existence level 1. Inward rectifier potassium channels are characterized by a greater tendency to allow potassium to flow into the cell rather than out of it. Their voltage dependence is regulated by the concentration of extracellular potassium; as external potassium is raised, the voltage range of the channel opening shifts to more positive voltages. The inward rectification is mainly due to the blockage of outward current by internal magnesium. KCNJ13 has a very low single channel conductance, low sensitivity to block b
   1422..1442    -  protein_bind   attB2: mutant version of attB; core recombination site for the Gateway® BP reaction BP Clonase™
   1448..2164    +  CDS            EGFP: EGFP is a basic (constitutively fluorescent) green fluorescent protein published in 1996, derived from Aequorea victoria. It is reported to be a rapidly-maturing weak dimer with moderate acid sensitivity.
   2218..2236    -  promoter       T7 promoter: promoter for bacteriophage T7 RNA polymerase
   2241..2375    -  polyA_signal   SV40 poly(A) signal: SV40 polyadenylation signal
   2462..2482    +  CDS            lacZα (fragment): LacZα fragment of β-galactosidase; lacZ fragment
   2498..2632    -  polyA_signal   SV40 poly(A) signal: SV40 polyadenylation signal
   2655..2738    -  CDS            large T antigen (fragment): large T antigen from SV40 (simian virus 40)
   3304..3344    -  misc_feature   MCS (fragment): pBluescript multiple cloning site
   3357..3375    -  promoter       T3 promoter: promoter for bacteriophage T3 RNA polymerase
   3418..3440    -  protein_bind   lac operator (fragment): The lac repressor binds to the lac operator to inhibit transcription in E. coli. This inhibition can be relieved by adding lactose or isopropyl-β-D-thiogalactopyranoside (IPTG). lac repressor encoded by lacI
   3444..3474    -  promoter       lac promoter: promoter for the E. coli lac operon
   3489..3510    -  protein_bind   CAP binding site: CAP binding activates transcription in the presence of cAMP. E. coli catabolite activator protein
   3523..3615    -  CDS            lacI (fragment): lac repressor; lacI; The lac repressor binds to the lac operator to inhibit transcription in E. coli. This inhibition can be relieved by adding lactose or isopropyl-β-D-thiogalactopyranoside (IPTG).
   3798..4386    -  rep_origin     ori: high-copy-number ColE1/pMB1/pBR322/pUC origin of replication
   4557..5417    -  CDS            AmpR: β-lactamase; bla; confers resistance to ampicillin, carbenicillin, and related antibiotics
   5418..5522    -  promoter       AmpR promoter: bla
   5548..5769    -  rep_origin     M13 ori (fragment) (sequence partly withheld): M13 bacteriophage origin of replication; arrow indicates direction of (+) strand synthesis
   5769..6056    +  CDS            tyr (fragment) (sequence partly withheld): TYRO_ORYLA - Also known as tyro. Experimental evidence at transcript level: Swiss-Prot protein existence level 2. This is a copper-containing oxidase that functions in the formation of pigments such as melanins and other polyphenolic compounds. From Oryzias latipes (Japanese rice fish) (Japanese killifish).
   6638..6658    +  protein_bind   attB4: mutant version of attB; core recombination site for the Gateway® BP reaction BP Clonase™
