[The description below was written by a language model from this plasmid's Addgene catalogue record and pLannotate feature annotations shown in this document.]
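Description:
pDestTol2-actinb-kcnj13-M135R-EGFP is a Tol2 transposon expression plasmid for zebrafish transgenesis, assembled by multisite Gateway cloning into the pDestTol2pA2 destination backbone (about 11.7 kb in total). It is maintained in E. coli through a high-copy ColE1/pUC-type origin and selected with ampicillin via the β-lactamase gene. Remnants of a pBluescript-style backbone (lac promoter/operator, T3 and T7 promoters, a partial M13 origin) are also detected.

The payload is the zebrafish inward-rectifier potassium channel gene kcnj13 (kir7.1) carrying the M135R substitution, described by the depositor as a gain-of-function mutant. Its stop codon has been removed so that it reads through the attB2 recombination scar into a C-terminal EGFP, giving a fluorescent channel fusion. The coding region lies between attB1 and attB2, and SV40 polyadenylation signals follow EGFP. According to the catalogue fields, expression is driven by the actinb (actb2) promoter. The automated annotation does not label this promoter, but a large unannotated stretch runs from the attB4 site around to attB1, which is where a 5′ entry promoter element would sit. The Tol2 transposon arms are likewise not called by name. A short hit to medaka tyrosinase just upstream of attB4 probably reflects medaka genomic sequence carried along with the Tol2 element, though the record does not confirm this.

When supplied together with Tol2 transposase, the cassette between the transposon ends can integrate into the fish genome. This gives broad expression of the mutant channel, with EGFP reporting where the fusion is present. The associated study concerns potassium channel-dependent bioelectric signalling in zebrafish fin patterning.
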