Addgene plasmid #164944: pDestTol2-actinb-kcnj13-M135R-EGFP
Purpose: Tol2 construct: actinb (actb2) promoter driven zebrafish gain-of-function kcnj13 mutant, M135R
Depositing lab: GuangJun Zhang. Depositing organization: Purdue University. Publication: Potassium Channel-Associated Bioelectricity of the Dermomyotome Determines Fin Patterning in Zebrafish. Silic MR, Wu Q, Kim BH, Golling G, Chen KH, Freitas R, Chubykin AA, Mittal SK, Zhang G. Genetics. 2020 Aug;215(4):1067-1084. doi: 10.1534/genetics.120.303390. Epub 2020 Jun 16. PubMed 32546498.
Backbone
  Vector backbone: pDestTol2pA2
  Backbone size w/o insert (bp): 4179
  Total vector size (bp): 11696
  Vector type: Tol2 transposon destination vector
Growth in bacteria
  Bacterial resistance: Ampicillin, 100 μg/mL
  Growth temperature: 37°C
  Growth strain: NEB Stable
  Copy number: High Copy
Gene/Insert
  Gene/Insert name: kcnj13 (alt name: kir7.1)
  Species: D. rerio (zebrafish)
  Insert size (bp): 1093
  Mutation: Stop codon deleted; M135R
  Entrez Gene: kcnj13 (a.k.a. ja, kir7, kir7.1, ob)
  Promoter: actinb (actb2) promoter
  Tag / fusion protein: EGFP (C terminal on insert)
  Cloning method: Gateway Cloning
  Sequencing primers: 5′ M13R; 3′ T7
Terms and licenses: Academic/Nonprofit Terms; Industry Terms: Not Available to Industry
How to cite: pDestTol2-actinb-kcnj13-M135R-EGFP was a gift from GuangJun Zhang (Addgene plasmid # 164944 ; http://n2t.net/addgene:164944 ; RRID:Addgene_164944)
