>Addgene plasmid #164944 | pDestTol2-actinb-kcnj13-M135R-EGFP | addgene full sequence | sequence record 329707 | EGFP-N 5'-CGTCGCCGTCCAGCTCGACCAG-3'
NNNNNNNNNNNNNNNNNNNNGCTCCTCGCCCTTGCTCACCATGGTGGCCACTTTGTACAAGAAAGCTGGG
TCGGCGCGCCCACCCTTCTTCTCCACGCGGTCGCTGCCTTCTCCATTCAGCTGAACCACCACATGCTCTT
TATCCGGTGTATCAGTGGTGTGTGTGTTGGCTAGTGTGAGGGGACAGGGCACCGTGTCAAAATAGCGCAT
GTTTGGGGTTTTGTTCTGGTGTACAGACGTCACCTTGGAGAAGCAGTAGCCATATTGGATCTCGTCAGGC
AGGTAAGACGTCCTCTTGTGGTAACCAGACCCTGTGCTTTCCTGAGTCGCAGTGAGAAACACTACAAGCT
CAAAGTGTGTTTGGCTGCTTGGGTTGTTGATGAAAGGAGTGGATGGATTTAAAGGGTGAAAGAAGGTCAG
AGGGGAGAGGAAAAGAGGGCAAGATCTGGAGCCCAGGTTGTCGATGCTGAACTCCAGAGCAGTTTGGTGG
AGTTCGTGATCGTCTCGCTCCTCGTAGAGGACAGCACTCACGGATACGTCCACTATCGGCTGTGGCTGGA
GGTTACACACTCCAAACATTANACAGCGCTGGCCTTTCTGCTCGCACACCACAGCCTGAGGGCTGAATAG
GATCCCGTCACATCGCTTCTGAGGCCCANAGAACTTGGCTACAAATGCACCANNGATAAGGGCCTCCAGC
ATGANTCCCANNNNCATCTGCANGGCAAGCNNCTCGATGGNAGTGGGGCAGTCTGCNTTTGGGTANCNTG
TGCCATACCCAATAGTGAGTTGCCTTTGGGTACCNNGTGNCNTACCCANTANTGAGTTGCGTTTGGGTAN
NNTGTGNCNTACCCAATANNGAGNTNNNNCTNCAGAGGCNAATGGNNAANCCNGTGNNGAACCCTTTNAC
ATGNTTAACATACNNNCCATGACCGGGANGGANGAGAATCTGATTCANGACATCCNGTTCNNCNNTGACC
CTANCCAGCAGNACCNTAAAACNGNNACAGCANNCGNNGAANNAGGAATGANCNCAAAATGCNNAAANNA
NCNNCCTNNNNCNNTANNGCCNNCTTGNGCCCNNANNNNNN
