>Addgene plasmid #164944 | pDestTol2-actinb-kcnj13-M135R-EGFP | addgene partial sequence | sequence record 329708 | pMTBF2 5'-tttagggagtggtcctggtg-3'
NNNNNNNNNNNTNNTTCTTTTTACTGAGCCCTACGACTCTGGCTGAGTGCCACACCGCCGGCAGCCGCAA
AGCGGCTCAAACCATTGCCTTTTATGGTAATAATGAGAGAATGCAGAGGGACTTCCTTTGTCTGGCATAT
CTGAGGCGCGCGCTGTCACTAGCGCCCACCAGCGGTCAGACTGTAGAATGCAGAGCAAAACAGGAAGTTG
ACTCCAGATGGTCACATGCTTGCTGAAACGCCTCTCCCTGGCAGCAGTGCAATTCTAACAGTTTCCCTTT
CTTTTACAGTTCAGCCTCAAGTTTGTACAAAAAAGCAGGCTCCGCGGCCGCCCCCTTCACCATGCCTACC
ACCATGACAAACACCACCGCTGACCAAAAGGCCTCCTGCCCTTTGATGGTCAAACCTCAGCGTCGCCGCC
TGGTCAGCAAAGACGGTCGGAGCCAGACAAGAGGAAACACAAGAGGAGGCTCCAGAGAGACGTGTTTCAG
TGCTCTGCGGGACTTGTGGGGCACATGGCTGGCGCTACGGTGGCGGTGGGTGGTTTTGGCATTTTGTGGC
TCATTCCTGCTTCACTGGCTGCTGTTTGCTGTATTATGGTACCTGCTGGCTCGGGTCAATGGAGACCTGG
ATGTCCTGGATCATGATTCTCCTCCTCCCGGTCATGTGCTGTGTGTTAAACATGTGAATGGGTTCACAGC
CGCTTTTTCATTCGCCCTGGAGACGCAACTCACTATTGGGTATGGCACACGGTACCCAAACGCAACTCAC
TATTGGGTATGGCACACGGTACCCAAACGCAACTCACTATTGGGTATGGCACACGGTACCCAAACGCAGA
CTGCCCCACTGCCATCGCGCTGCTTGCCCTGCAGATGCTGCTGGGACTCATGCTGGAGGCCTTTATCACT
GGTGCATTTGTAGCCAAGTTCTCTCNGNCTCNNAAGCGATGTGACGGGNTCCTATTCANNCTCNNNTGTG
NGTGTGAGCAGAAAGGCCAGCGCTGTCTAANGTTTCGAGTGNGTANCNCAGCNCNNCNCTAGTGGACGTA
TCCNTGAGTGCN
